Addgene plasmid #59637: pGEM-T Dmel Or9a
Purpose: Probe for Drosophila melanogaster Or9a expression
Depositing lab: Richard Axel & Leslie Vosshall. Depositing organization: Columbia University. Publication: A spatial map of olfactory receptor expression in the Drosophila antenna. Vosshall LB, Amrein H, Morozov PS, Rzhetsky A, Axel R. Cell. 1999 Mar 5;96(5):725-36. 10.1016/S0092-8674(00)80582-6 PubMed 10089887.
Backbone
  Vector backbone: pGEM-T
  Backbone manufacturer: Promega
  Backbone size w/o insert (bp): 3000
  Vector type: Bacterial Expression
Growth in bacteria
  Bacterial resistance: Ampicillin, 100 μg/mL
  Growth temperature: 37°C
  Growth strain: DH5alpha
  Copy number: High Copy
Gene/Insert
  Gene/Insert name: Or9a
  Species: D. melanogaster (fly)
  Insert size (bp): 1000
  Entrez Gene: Or9a (a.k.a. Dmel_CG15302, 9E.1, 9a, CG15302, DOR95, Dmel\CG15302, OR9a, or9a)
  Cloning method: Unknown
  Sequencing primers: 5′ M13-F20; 3′ M13-Rev
Terms and licenses: Academic/Nonprofit Terms; Industry Terms: Not Available to Industry
Depositor comments: source: Genomic DNA
How to cite: pGEM-T Dmel Or9a was a gift from Richard Axel & Leslie Vosshall (Addgene plasmid # 59637 ; http://n2t.net/addgene:59637 ; RRID:Addgene_59637)
