[The description below was written by a language model from this plasmid's Addgene catalogue record.]
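Description:
pGEM-T Dmel Or9a is a small bacterial cloning plasmid built on the commercial pGEM-T backbone (about 3 kb), a high-copy vector propagated in E. coli under ampicillin selection. pGEM-T is a standard T-overhang vector designed for direct capture of PCR products, although the cloning method used here is recorded as unknown. The repository classifies it as a bacterial expression vector, but its stated role is as a template for probe production rather than for making protein. No feature table accompanies the record, so the orientation of the insert and its exact junctions with the backbone are not documented. The listed sequencing primers are the standard M13 forward and reverse primers, which read into the insert from either side of the cloning site.

The insert is a fragment of roughly 1 kb from Or9a (CG15302), a Drosophila melanogaster odorant receptor gene. The depositor notes that it was derived from genomic DNA rather than cDNA, so it may contain intronic sequence; the record does not say which part of the locus is covered. The pGEM-T cloning site is generally flanked by opposing T7 and SP6 phage RNA polymerase promoters, which allow in vitro transcription of sense or antisense RNA from a linearised template. That arrangement matches the recorded purpose of generating a probe for Or9a expression. The plasmid is associated with work mapping the spatial distribution of olfactory receptor transcripts in the fly antenna, where such probes are used to identify the sensory neurons expressing a given receptor gene.
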