>Addgene plasmid #59637 | pGEM-T Dmel Or9a | addgene partial sequence | sequence record 96986 | M13pUC-Fwd 5'-CCCAGTCACGACGTTGTAAAACG-3'
TGTAATACGACTCACTATAGGGCGAATTGGGCCCGACGTCGCATGCTCCCGGCCGCCATGGCCGCGGGAT
TCGACAAGGTGAAGGGAAAAAAGCAGGAGGAAAAGGATCAATCCTTGCGGGTGCAAATTCTCGTTTATCG
CTGCATGGGCATCGATTTGTGGAGCCCCACGATGGCGAATGACCGCCCGTGGCTGACCTTTGTCACAATG
GGACCACTTTTCCTGTTTATGGTGCCCATGTTCCTGGCCGCCCACGAGTACATCACCCAGGTGAGTCTGC
TTTCCGACACCCTGGGCTCCACCTTCGCCAGCATGCTCACCCTGGTCAAATTCCTGCTCTTCTGCTATCA
TCGCAAGGAGTTCGTTGGCCTGATCTACCACATCAGGGCCATTCTGGCTAAAGGTAAGTTTCTACTAATT
AAAAAAAAAATTTATATAACATAAAAATATATTTCATAATTTGCAGAAATCGAAGTGTGGCCTGATGCGC
GGGAAATCATCGAGGTGGAGAACCAAAGTGACCAAATGCTCAGTCTTACGTACACTCGCTGTTTTGGACT
GGCTGGAATCTTTGCGGCCCTGAAGCCCTTTGTGGGCATCATACTCTCCTCGATTCGCGGCGACGAGATT
CACCTGGAGCTGCCCCACAACGGCGTTTACCCGTACGATCTCCAGGTGGTCATGTTTTATGTGCCCACCT
ATCTGTGGAATGTGATGGCCAGCTATAGTGCTGTAAGTTTCCTAACATACATAAAAAAAAACCAAAAAAA
AAGGTGCTTATTACCATTGTAATTTTTCGAATTTAAGGTAACCATGGCACTCTGCGTGGACTCGCTGCTC
TTCTTTTTCACCTACAACGTGTGCGCCATTTTCAAGATCGCCAAGCACCGGATGATCCATCTGCCGGCGG
TGGGCGGAAAGGAGGAGCTGGAGGGGCTCGTCCAGGTGCTGCTGCTGCACCAGAAGGGCCTCCAGATCGC
CGATCACATTGCGGACAAGTACCGGCCGCTGATCTTTTTGCAGTTCTTTCTGTCCGCCTTGCAGATCTGC
TTCATTGGATTCCAGGTGGCTGA
