>Addgene plasmid #59637 | pGEM-T Dmel Or9a | addgene partial sequence | sequence record 96991 | M13pUC-Rev 5'-AGCGGATAACAATTTCACACAGG-3'
TGACCATGATTACGCCAAGCTATTTAGGTGACACTATAGAATACTCAAGCTATGCATCCAACGCGTTGGG
AGCTCTCCCATATGGTCGACCTGCAGGCGGCCGCACTAGTGATTTTCGCCGCACTTCGAGTAGATGAACA
GTGCGATGAGCAGCGAGCCCACAAAGGCGATAAAGTAGAGACTCTGCGGATTGGGAAACAGATCAGCCAC
CTGGAATCCAATGAAGCAGATCTGCAAGGCGGACAGAAAGAACTGCAAAAAGATCAGCGGCCGGTACTTG
TCCGCAATGTGATCGGCGATCTGGAGGCCCTTCTGGTGCAGCAGCAGCACCTGGACGAGCCCCTCCAGCT
CCTCCTTTCCGCCCACCGCCGGCAGATGGATCATCCGGTGCTTGGCGATCTTGAAAATGGCGCACACGTT
GTAGGTGAAAAAGAAGAGCAGCGAGTCCACGCAGAGTGCCATGGTTACCTTAAATTCGAAAAATTACAAT
GGTAATAAGCACCTTTTTTTTTGGTTTTTTTTTATGTATGTTAGGAAACTTACAGCACTATAGCTGGCCA
TCACATTCCACAGATAGGTGGGCACATAAAACATGACCACCTGGAGATCGTACGGGTAAACGCCGTTGTG
GGGCAGCTCCAGGTGAATCTCGTCGCCGCGAATCGAGGAGAGTATGATGCCCACAAAGGGCTTCAGGGCC
GCAAAGATTCCAGCCAGTCCAAAACAGCGAGTGTACGTAAGACTGAGCATTTGGTCACTTTGGTTCTCCA
CCTCGATGATTTCCCGCGCATCAGGCCACACTTCGATTTCTGCAAATTATGAAATATATTTTTATGTTAT
ATAAATTTTTTTTTTAATTAGTAGAAACTTACCTTTAGCCAGAATGGCCCTGATGTGGTAGATCAGGCCA
ACGAACTCCTTGCGATGATAGCAGAAGAGCAGGAATTTGACCAGGGTGAGCATGCTGGCGAAGGTGGAGC
CCAGGGTGTCGGAAAGCAGACTCACCTGGGTGATGTACTCGTGGGCGGCCAGGAACATGGGCACCATAAA
CAGGAAAAGTGGTCCCATTGTGACAAAGGTCAGCCACGGGCGGTCAT
